>Addgene plasmid #158184 | p663-UBC-miniTurbo-V5-DYRK4_IDG-K | addgene full sequence | sequence record 314661 | Addgene NGS Result
CCCGAGGGGACCCGACAGGCCCGAAGGAATAGAAGAAGAAGGTGGAGAGAGAGACAGAGACAGATCCATT
CGATTAGTGAACGGATCTCGACGGTATCGGTTAACTTTTAAAAGAAAAGGGGGGATTGGGGGGTACAGTG
CAGGGGAAAGAATAGTAGACATAATAGCAACAGACATACAAACTAAAGAATTACAAAAACAAATTACAAA
ATTCAAAATTTTATCGTCCAGTGTGGTGGAATTCTGCAGATATCACAACTTTGTATAGAAAAGTTGGCCT
CCGCGCCGGGTTTTGGCGCCTCCCGCGGGCGCCCCCCTCCTCACGGCGAGCGCTGCCACGTCAGACGAAG
GGCGCAGCGAGCGTCCTGATCCTTCCGCCCGGACGCTCAGGACAGCGGCCCGCTGCTCATAAGACTCGGC
CTTAGAACCCCAGTATCAGCAGAAGGACATTTTAGGACGGGACTTGGGTGACTCTAGGGCACTGGTTTTC
TTTCCAGAGAGCGGAACAGGCGAGGAAAAGTAGTCCCTTCTCGGCGATTCTGCGGAGGGATCTCCGTGGG
GCGGTGAACGCCGATGATTATATAAGGACGCGCCGGGTGTGGCACAGCTAGTTCCGTCGCAGCCGGGATT
TGGGTCGCGGTTCTTGTTTGTGGATCGCTGTGATCGTCACTTGGTGAGTAGCGGGCTGCTGGGCTGGCCG
GGGCTTTCGTGGCCGCCGGGCCGCTCGGTGGGACGGAAGCGTGTGGAGAGACCGCCAAGGGCTGTAGTCT
GGGTCCGCGAGCAAGGTTGCCCTGAACTGGGGGTTGGGGGGAGCGCAGCAAAATGGCGGCTGTTCCCGAG
TCTTGAATGGAAGACGCTTGTGAGGCGGGCTGTGAGGTCGTTGAAACAAGGTGGGGGGCATGGTGGGCGG
CAAGAACCCAAGGTCTTGAGGCCTTCGCTAATGCGGGAAAGCTCTTATTCGGGTGAGATGGGCTGGGGCA
CCATCTGGGGACCCTGACGTGAAGTTTGTCACTGACTGGAGAACTCGGTTTGTCGTCTGTTGCGGGGGCG
GCAGTTATGGCGGTGCCGTTGGGCAGTGCACCCGTACCTTTGGGAGCGCGCGCCCTCGTCGTGTCGTGAC
GTCACCCGTTCTGTTGGCTTATAATGCAGGGTGGGGCCACCTGCCGGTAGGTGTGCGGTAGGCTTTTCTC
CGTCGCAGGACGCAGGGTTCGGGCCTAGGGTAGGCTCTCCTGAATCGACAGGCGCCGGACCTCTGGTGAG
GGGAGGGATAAGTGAGGCGTCAGTTTCTTTGGTCGGTTTTATGTACCTATCTTCTTAAGTAGCTGAAGCT
CCGGTTTTGAACTATGCGCTCGGGGTTGGCGAGTGTGTTTTGTGAAGTTTTTTAGGCACCTTTTGAAATG
TAATCATTTGGGTCAATATGTAATTTTCAGTGTTAGACTAGTAAATTGTCCGCTAAATTCTGGCCGTTTT
TGGCTTTTTTGTTAGACGGCCAACTTTTGTATACAAAGTGGGCCACCATGGGAATCCCGCTGCTGAACGC
TAAACAGATTCTGGGACAGCTGGACGGCGGGAGCGTGGCAGTCCTGCCTGTGGTCGACTCCACCAATCAG
TACCTGCTGGATCGAATCGGCGAGCTGAAGAGTGGGGATGCTTGCATTGCAGAATATCAGCAGGCAGGGA
GAGGAAGCAGAGGGAGGAAATGGTTCTCTCCTTTTGGAGCTAACCTGTACCTGAGTATGTTTTGGCGCCT
GAAGCGGGGACCAGCAGCAATCGGCCTGGGCCCGGTCATCGGAATTGTCATGGCAGAAGCGCTGCGAAAG
CTGGGAGCAGACAAGGTGCGAGTCAAATGGCCCAATGACCTGTATCTGCAGGATAGAAAGCTGGCAGGCA
TCCTGGTGGAGCTGGCCGGAATAACAGGCGATGCTGCACAGATCGTCATTGGCGCCGGGATTAACGTGGC
TATGAGGCGCGTGGAGGAAAGCGTGGTCAATCAGGGCTGGATCACACTGCAGGAAGCAGGGATTAACCTG
GACAGGAATACTCTGGCCGCTATGCTGATCCGAGAGCTGCGGGCAGCCCTGGAACTGTTCGAGCAGGAAG
GCCTGGCTCCATATCTGTCACGGTGGGAGAAGCTGGATAACTTCATCAATAGACCCGTGAAGCTGATCAT
TGGGGACAAAGAGATTTTCGGGATTAGCCGGGGGATTGATAAACAGGGAGCCCTGCTGCTGGAACAGGAC
GGAGTTATCAAACCCTGGATGGGCGGAGAAATCAGTCTGCGGTCTGCCGAAAAGGCTAGCGGCAAGCCCA
TCCCCAACCCCCTGCTGGGCCTGGACAGCACCACAAGTTTGTACAAAAAAGCAGGCTCCACCATGCCGGC
CTCAGAGCTCAAGGCTTCAGAAATACCTTTCCACCCTAGCATTAAAACCCAGGATCCCAAGGCAGAGGAG
AAGTCACCAAAGAAGCAAAAGGTGACTCTGACAGCGGCAGAGGCCCTAAAGCTTTTTAAGAACCAGCTGT
CTCCATATGAACAAAGTGAAATCCTGGGCTACGCGGAGCTGTGGTTCCTGGGTCTTGAAGCCAAGAAGCT
CGACACGGCTCCTGAGAAATTTAGCAAGACGAGTTTTGATGATGAGCATGGCTTCTATCTGAAGGTTCTG
CATGATCACATTGCCTACCGCTATGAAGTTCTGGAGACAATCGGGAAGGGGTCCTTTGGACAGGTGGCCA
AGTGCTTGGATCACAAAAACAATGAGCTGGTGGCCCTGAAAATCATCAGGAACAAGAAGAGGTTTCACCA
GCAGGCCCTGATGGAGCTGAAGATCCTGGAAGCTCTCAGAAAGAAGGACAAAGACAACACCTACAATGTG
GTGCATATGAAGGACTTTTTCTACTTTCGCAATCACTTCTGCATCACCTTTGAGCTCCTGGGAATCAACT
TGTATGAGTTGATGAAGAATAACAACTTTCAAGGCTTCAGTCTGTCCATAGTTCGGCGCTTCACTCTCTC
TGTTTTGAAGTGCTTGCAGATGCTTTCGGTAGAGAAAATCATTCACTGTGATCTCAAGCCCGAAAATATA
GTGCTATACCAAAAGGGCCAAGCCTCTGTTAAAGTCATTGACTTTGGATCAAGCTGTTATGAACACCAGA
AAGTATACACGTACATCCAAAGCCGGTTCTACCGATCCCCAGAAGTGATCCTGGGCCACCCCTACGACGT
GGCCATTGACATGTGGAGCCTGGGCTGCATCACGGCGGAGTTGTACACGGGCTACCCCCTGTTCCCCGGG
GAGAATGAGGTGGAGCAGCTGGCCTGCATCATGGAGGTGCTGGGTCTGCCGCCAGCCGGCTTCATTCAGA
CAGCCTCCAGGAGACAGACATTCTTTGATTCCAAAGGTTTTCCTAAAAATATAACCAACAACAGGGGGAA
AAAAAGATACCCAGATTCCAAGGACCTCACGATGGTGCTGAAAACCTATGACACCAGCTTCCTGGACTTT
CTCAGAAGGTGTTTGGTATGGGAACCTTCTCTTCGCATGACCCCGGACCAGGCCCTCAAGCATGCTTGGA
TTCATCAGTCTCGGAACCTCAAGCCACAGCCCAGGCCCCAGACCCTGAGGAAATCCAATTCCTTTTTCCC
CTCTGAGACAAGGAAGGACAAGGTTCAAGGCTGTCATCACTCGAGCAGAAAAGCAGATGAGATCACCAAA
GAGACTACAGAGAAAACAAAAGATAGCCCCACGAAGCATGTTCAGCATTCAGGTGATCAGCAGGACTGTC
TCCAGCACGGAGCTGACACTGTTCAGCTGCCTCAACTGGTAGACGCTCCCAAGAAGTCAGAGGCAGCTGT
CGGGGCGGAGGTGTCCATGACCTCCCCAGGACAGAGCAAAAACTTCTCCCTCAAGAACACAAACGTTTTA
CCCCCTATTGTATAGGACCCAGCTTTCTTGTACAAAGTGGTGATATCCAGCACAGTGGCGGCCGCTCGAC
AATCAACCTCTGGATTACAAAATTTGTGAAAGATTGACTGGTATTCTTAACTATGTTGCTCCTTTTACGC
TATGTGGATACGCTGCTTTAATGCCTTTGTATCATGCTATTGCTTCCCGTATGGCTTTCATTTTCTCCTC
CTTGTATAAATCCTGGTTGCTGTCTCTTTATGAGGAGTTGTGGCCCGTTGTCAGGCAACGTGGCGTGGTG
TGCACTGTGTTTGCTGACGCAACCCCCACTGGTTGGGGCATTGCCACCACCTGTCAGCTCCTTTCCGGGA
CTTTCGCTTTCCCCCTCCCTATTGCCACGGCGGAACTCATCGCCGCCTGCCTTGCCCGCTGCTGGACAGG
GGCTCGGCTGTTGGGCACTGACAATTCCGTGGTGTTGTCGGGGAAGCTGACGTCCTTTCCATGGCTGCTC
GCCTGTGTTGCCACCTGGATTCTGCGCGGGACGTCCTTCTGCTACGTCCCTTCGGCCCTCAATCCAGCGG
ACCTTCCTTCCCGCGGCCTGCTGCCGGCTCTGCGGCCTCTTCCGCGTCTTCGCCTTCGCCCTCAGACGAG
TCGGATCTCCCTTTGGGCCGCCTCCCCGCCTGGAATTCTACCGGGTAGGGGAGGCGCTTTTCCCAAGGCA
GTCTGGAGCATGCGCTTTAGCAGCCCCGCTGGGCACTTGGCGCTACACAAGTGGCCTCTGGCCTCGCACA
CATTCCACATCCACCGGTAGGCGCCAACCGGCTCCGTTCTTTGGTGGCCCCTTCGCGCCACCTTCTACTC
CTCCCCTAGTCAGGAAGTTCCCCCCCGCCCCGCAGCTCGCGTCGTGCAGGACGTGACAAATGGAAGTAGC
ACGTCTCACTAGTCTCGTGCAGATGGACAGCACCGCTGAGCAATGGAAGCGGGTAGGCCTTTGGGGCAGC
GGCCAATAGCAGCTTTGCTCCTTCGCTTTCTGGGCTCAGAGGCTGGGAAGGGGTGGGTCCGGGGGCGGGC
TCAGGGGNNGGCTCAGGGGCGGGGCGGGCGCCCGAAGGTCCTCCGGAGGCCCGGCATTCTGCACGCTTCA
AAAGCGCACGTCTGCCGCGCTGTTCTCCTCTTCCTCATCTCCGGGCCTTTCGACCTGCAGCCCAAGCTTA
CCATGACCGAGTACAAGCCCACGGTGCGCCTCGCCACCCGCGACGACGTCCCCAGGGCCGTACGCACCCT
CGCCGCCGCGTTCGCCGACTACCCCGCCACGCGCCACACCGTCGATCCGGACCGCCACATCGAGCGGGTC
ACCGAGCTGCAAGAACTCTTCCTCACGCGCGTCGGGCTCGACATCGGCAAGGTGTGGGTCGCGGACGACG
GCGCCGCGGTGGCGGTCTGGACCACGCCGGAGAGCGTCGAAGCGGGGGCGGTGTTCGCCGAGATCGGCCC
GCGCATGGCCGAGTTGAGCGGTTCCCGGCTGGCCGCGCAGCAACAGATGGAAGGCCTCCTGGCGCCGCAC
CGGCCCAAGGAGCCCGCGTGGTTCCTGGCCACCGTCGGCGTCTCGCCCGACCACCAGGGCAAGGGTCTGG
GCAGCGCCGTCGTGCTCCCCGGAGTGGAGGCGGCCGAGCGCGCCGGGGTGCCCGCCTTCCTGGAGACCTC
CGCGCCCCGCAACCTCCCCTTCTACGAGCGGCTCGGCTTCACCGTCACCGCCGACGTCGAGGTGCCCGAA
GGACCGCGCACCTGGTGCATGACCCGCAAGCCCGGTGCCTGACGCCCGCCCCACGACCCGCAGCGCCCGA
CCGAAAGGAGCGCACGACCCCATGCATCTCGAGGGCCCGGTACCTTTAAGACCAATGACTTACAAGGCAG
CTGTAGATCTTAGCCACTTTTTAAAAGAAAAGGGGGGACTGGAAGGGCTAGCTCACTCCCAACGAAGACA
AGATCTGCTTTTTGCTTGTACTGGGTCTCTCTGGTTAGACCAGATCTGAGCCTGGGAGCTCTCTGGCTAA
CTAGGGAACCCACTGCTTAAGCCTCAATAAAGCTTGCCTTGAGTGCTTCAAGTAGTGTGTGCCCGTCTGT
TGTGTGACTCTGGTAACTAGAGATCCCTCAGACCCTTTTAGTCAGTGTGGAAAATCTCTAGCAGTAGTAG
TTCATGTCATCTTATTATTCAGTATTTATAACTTGCAAAGAAATGAATATCAGAGAGTGAGAGGAACTTG
TTTATTGCAGCTTATAATGGTTACAAATAAAGCAATAGCATCACAAATTTCACAAATAAAGCATTTTTTT
CACTGCATTCTAGTTGTGGTTTGTCCAAACTCATCAATGTATCTTATCATGTCTGGCTCTAGCTATCCCG
CCCCTAACTCCGCCCATCCCGCCCCTAACTCCGCCCAGTTCCGCCCATTCTCCGCCCCATGGCTGACTAA
TTTTTTTTATTTATGCAGAGGCCGAGGCCGCCTCGGCCTCTGAGCTATTCCAGAAGTAGTGAGGAGGCTT
TTTTGGAGGCCTAGGGACGTACCCAATTCGCCCTATAGTGAGTCGTATTACGCGCGCTCACTGGCCGTCG
TTTTACAACGTCGTGACTGGGAAAACCCTGGCGTTACCCAACTTAATCGCCTTGCAGCACATCCCCCTTT
CGCCAGCTGGCGTAATAGCGAAGAGGCCCGCACCGATCGCCCTTCCCAACAGTTGCGCAGCCTGAATGGC
GAATGGG
[124 nt withheld, positions 6658-6781]
C
[91 nt withheld, positions 6783-6873]
A
[49 nt withheld, positions 6875-6923]
CCTTTGACGTTGGAGTCCACGTTCTTT
[37 nt withheld, positions 6951-6987]
ACCCTATCTCGGTCTATTCTTTTGATTTATAAGGGATTTTGCCGATTTCGGCCTATTGGTTAAAAAATGA
GCTGATTTAACAAAAATTTAACGCGAATTTTAACAAAATATTAACGCTTACAATTTAGGTGGCACTTTTC
GGGGAAATGTGCGCGGAACCCCTATTTGTTTATTTTTCTAAATACATTCAAATATGTATCCGCTCATGAG
ACAATAACCCTGATAAATGCTTCAATAATATTGAAAAAGGAAGAGTATGAGTATTCAACATTTCCGTGTC
GCCCTTATTCCCTTTTTTGCGGCATTTTGCCTTCCTGTTTTTGCTCACCCAGAAACGCTGGTGAAAGTAA
AAGATGCTGAAGATCAGTTGGGTGCACGAGTGGGTTACATCGAACTGGATCTCAACAGCGGTAAGATCCT
TGAGAGTTTTCGCCCCGAAGAACGTTTTCCAATGATGAGCACTTTTAAAGTTCTGCTATGTGGCGCGGTA
TTATCCCGTATTGACGCCGGGCAAGAGCAACTCGGTCGCCGCATACACTATTCTCAGAATGACTTGGTTG
AGTACTCACCAGTCACAGAAAAGCATCTTACGGATGGCATGACAGTAAGAGAATTATGCAGTGCTGCCAT
AACCATGAGTGATAACACTGCGGCCAACTTACTTCTGACAACGATCGGAGGACCGAAGGAGCTAACCGCT
TTTTTGCACAACATGGGGGATCATGTAACTCGCCTTGATCGTTGGGAACCGGAGCTGAATGAAGCCATAC
CAAACGACGAGCGTGACACCACGATGCCTGTAGCAATGGCAACAACGTTGCGCAAACTATTAACTGGCGA
ACTACTTACTCTAGCTTCCCGGCAACAATTAATAGACTGGATGGAGGCGGATAAAGTTGCAGGACCACTT
CTGCGCTCGGCCCTTCCGGCTGGCTGGTTTATTGCTGATAAATCTGGAGCCGGTGAGCGTGGGTCTCGCG
GTATCATTGCAGCACTGGGGCCAGATGGTAAGCCCTCCCGTATCGTAGTTATCTACACGACGGGGAGTCA
GGCAACTATGGATGAACGAAATAGACAGATCGCTGAGATAGGTGCCTCACTGATTAAGCATTGGTAACTG
TCAGACCAAGTTTACTCATATATACTTTAGATTGATTTAAAACTTCATTTTTAATTTAAAAGGATCTAGG
TGAAGATCCTTTTTGATAATCTCATGACCAAAATCCCTTAACGTGAGTTTTCGTTCCACTGAGCGTCAGA
CCCCGTAGAAAAGATCAAAGGATCTTCTTGAGATCCTTTTTTTCTGCGCGTAATCTGCTGCTTGCAAACA
AAAAAACCACCGCTACCAGCGGTGGTTTGTTTGCCGGATCAAGAGCTACCAACTCTTTTTCCGAAGGTAA
CTGGCTTCAGCAGAGCGCAGATACCAAATACTGTTCTTCTAGTGTAGCCGTAGTTAGGCCACCACTTCAA
GAACTCTGTAGCACCGCCTACATACCTCGCTCTGCTAATCCTGTTACCAGTGGCTGCTGCCAGTGGCGAT
AAGTCGTGTCTTACCGGGTTGGACTCAAGACGATAGTTACCGGATAAGGCGCAGCGGTCGGGCTGAACGG
GGGGTTCGTGCACACAGCCCAGCTTGGAGCGAACGACCTACACCGAACTGAGATACCTACAGCGTGAGCT
ATGAGAAAGCGCCACGCTTCCCGAAGGGAGAAAGGCGGACAGGTATCCGGTAAGCGGCAGGGTCGGAACA
GGAGAGCGCACGAGGGAGCTTCCAGGGGGAAACGCCTGGTATCTTTATAGTCCTGTCGGGTTTCGCCACC
TCTGACTTGAGCGTCGATTTTTGTGATGCTCGTCAGGGGGGCGGAGCCTATGGAAAAACGCCAGCAACGC
GGCCTTTTTACGGTTCCTGGCCTTTTGCTGGCCTTTTGCTCACATGTTCTTTCCTGCGTTATCCCCTGAT
TCTGTGGATAACCGTATTACCGCCTTTGAGTGAGCTGATACCGCTCGCCGCAGCCGAACGACCGAGCGCA
GCGAGTCAGTGAGCGAGGAAGCGGAAGAGCGCCCAATACGCAAACCGCCTCTCCCCGCGCGTTGGCCGAT
TCATTAATGCAGCTGGCACGACAGGTTTCCCGACTGGAAAGCGGGCAGTGAGCGCAACGCAATTAATGTG
AGTTAGCTCACTCATTAGGCACCCCAGGCTTTACACTTTATGCTTCCGGCTCGTATGTTGTGTGGAATTG
TGAGCGGATAACAATTTCACACAGGAAACAGCTATGACCATGATTACGCCAAGCGCGCAATTAACCCTCA
CTAAAGGGAACAAAAGCTGGAGCTGCAAGCTTAATGTAGTCTTATGCAATACTCTTGTAGTCTTGCAACA
TGGTAACGATGAGTTAGCAACATGCCTTACAAGGAGAGAAAAAGCACCGTGCATGCCGATTGGTGGAAGT
AAGGTGGTACGATCGTGCCTTATTAGGAAGGCAACAGACGGGTCTGACATGGATTGGACGAACCACTGAA
TTGCCGCATTGCAGAGATATTGTATTTAAGTGCCTAGCTCGATACATAAACGGGTCTCTCTGGTTAGACC
AGATCTGAGCCTGGGAGCTCTCTGGCTAACTAGGGAACCCACTGCTTAAGCCTCAATAAAGCTTGCCTTG
AGTGCTTCAAGTAGTGTGTGCCCGTCTGTTGTGTGACTCTGGTAACTAGAGATCCCTCAGACCCTTTTAG
TCAGTGTGGAAAATCTCTAGCAGTGGCGCCCGAACAGGGACTTGAAAGCGAAAGGGAAACCAGAGGAGCT
CTCTCGACGCAGGACTCGGCTTGCTGAAGCGCGCACGGCAAGAGGCGAGGGGCGGCGACTGGTGAGTACG
CCAAAAATTTTGACTAGCGGAGGCTAGAAGGAGAGAGATGGGTGCGAGAGCGTCAGTATTAAGCGGGGGA
GAATTAGATCGCGATGGGAAAAAATTCGGTTAAGGCCAGGGGGAAAGAAAAAATATAAATTAAAACATAT
AGTATGGGCAAGCAGGGAGCTAGAACGATTCGCAGTTAATCCTGGCCTGTTAGAAACATCAGAAGGCTGT
AGACAAATACTGGGACAGCTACAACCATCCCTTCAGACAGGATCAGAAGAACTTAGATCATTATATAATA
CAGTAGCAACCCTCTATTGTGTGCATCAAAGGATAGAGATAAAAGACACCAAGGAAGCTTTAGACAAGAT
AGAGGAAGAGCAAAACAAAAGTAAGACCACCGCACAGCAAGCGGCCGCTGATCTTCAGACCTGGAGGAGG
AGATATGAGGGACAATTGGAGAAGTGAATTATATAAATATAAAGTAGTAAAAATTGAACCATTAGGAGTA
GCACCCACCAAGGCAAAGAGAAGAGTGGTGCAGAGAGAAAAAAGAGCAGTGGGAATAGGAGCTTTGTTCC
TTGGGTTCTTGGGAGCAGCAGGAAGCACTATGGGCGCAGCGTCAATGACGCTGACGGTACAGGCCAGACA
ATTATTGTCTGGTATAGTGCAGCAGCAGAACAATTTGCTGAGGGCTATTGAGGCGCAACAGCATCTGTTG
CAACTCACAGTCTGGGGCATCAAGCAGCTCCAGGCAAGAATCCTGGCTGTGGAAAGATACCTAAAGGATC
AACAGCTCCTGGGGATTTGGGGTTGCTCTGGAAAACTCATTTGCACCACTGCTGTGCCTTGGAATGCTAG
TTGGAGTAATAAATCTCTGGAACAGATTTGGAATCACACGACCTGGATGGAGTGGGACAGAGAAATTAAC
AATTACACAAGCTTAATACACTCCTTAATTGAAGAATCGCAAAACCAGCAAGAAAAGAATGAACAAGAAT
TATTGGAATTAGATAAATGGGCAAGTTTGTGGAATTGGTTTAACATAACAAATTGGCTGTGGTATATAAA
ATTATTCATAATGATAGTAGGAGGCTTGGTAGGTTTAAGAATAGTTTTTGCTGTACTTTCTATAGTGAAT
AGAGTTAGGCAGGGATATTCACCATTATCGTTTCAGACCCACCTCCCAAC
Features (pLannotate 1.2.2; 32 found; start..end, strand, type, name):
    106..222     +  misc_feature   cPPT/CTS: central polypurine tract and central termination sequence of HIV-1
    256..276     +  protein_bind   attB4: mutant version of attB; core recombination site for the Gateway® BP reaction BP Clonase™
    276..1487    +  promoter       UbC promoter: human ubiquitin C promoter
   1491..1509    -  protein_bind   attB5 (fragment): mutant version of attB; core recombination site for the Gateway® BP reaction BP Clonase™
   1524..2294    +  CDS            miniTurbo: N-terminally truncated mutant of the E. coli biotin ligase BioID engineered for improved catalytic efficiency (Branon et al., 2018)
   2343..2367    +  protein_bind   attB1: mutant version of attB; recombination site for the Gateway® BP reaction BP Clonase™
   2373..3932    +  CDS            DYRK4: DYRK4_HUMAN - Experimental evidence at protein level: Swiss-Prot protein existence level 1. Possible non-essential role in spermiogenesis. From Homo sapiens (Human).
   3937..3961    -  protein_bind   attB2: mutant version of attB; recombination site for the Gateway® BP reaction BP Clonase™
   3991..4579    +  misc_feature   WPRE: woodchuck hepatitis virus posttranscriptional regulatory element
   4593..5092    +  promoter       PGK promoter: mouse phosphoglycerate kinase 1 promoter
   5113..5712    +  CDS            PuroR: puromycin N-acetyltransferase; pac from Streptomyces alboniger; confers resistance to puromycin
   5780..5917    +  CDS            nef (fragment): NEF_HV1LA - Experimental evidence at protein level: Swiss-Prot protein existence level 1. Extracellular Nef protein targets CD4(+) T-lymphocytes for apoptosis by interacting with CXCR4 surface receptors. From Human immunodeficiency virus type 1 group M subtype B (isolate Lai) (HIV-1).
   5903..6083    +  LTR            5' LTR (truncated): truncated 5' long terminal repeat (LTR) from HIV-1
   6155..6276    +  polyA_signal   SV40 poly(A) signal: SV40 polyadenylation signal
   6316..6451    +  rep_origin     SV40 ori: SV40 origin of replication
   6472..6490    -  promoter       T7 promoter: promoter for bacteriophage T7 RNA polymerase
   6498..6653    +  CDS            lacZα (fragment): LacZα fragment of β-galactosidase; lacZ fragment
   6658..7086    +  rep_origin     f1 ori (sequence partly withheld): f1 bacteriophage origin of replication; arrow indicates direction of (+) strand synthesis
   7139..7243    +  promoter       AmpR promoter: bla
   7244..8104    +  CDS            AmpR: β-lactamase; bla; confers resistance to ampicillin, carbenicillin, and related antibiotics
   8275..8863    +  rep_origin     ori: high-copy-number ColE1/pMB1/pBR322/pUC origin of replication
   9046..9138    +  CDS            lacI (fragment): lac repressor; lacI; The lac repressor binds to the lac operator to inhibit transcription in E. coli. This inhibition can be relieved by adding lactose or isopropyl-β-D-thiogalactopyranoside (IPTG).
   9151..9172    +  protein_bind   CAP binding site: CAP binding activates transcription in the presence of cAMP. E. coli catabolite activator protein
   9187..9217    +  promoter       lac promoter: promoter for the E. coli lac operon
   9221..9243    +  protein_bind   lac operator (fragment): The lac repressor binds to the lac operator to inhibit transcription in E. coli. This inhibition can be relieved by adding lactose or isopropyl-β-D-thiogalactopyranoside (IPTG). lac repressor encoded by lacI
   9286..9304    +  promoter       T3 promoter: promoter for bacteriophage T3 RNA polymerase
   9332..9558    +  promoter       RSV promoter: Rous sarcoma virus enhancer/promoter
   9559..9739    +  LTR            5' LTR (truncated): truncated 5' long terminal repeat (LTR) from HIV-1
   9786..9911    +  misc_feature   HIV-1 Ψ: packaging signal of human immunodeficiency virus type 1
   9895..10258   +  CDS            HIV-1 gag (fragment): gag protein from human immunodeficiency virus 1; gag
  10404..10637   +  misc_feature   RRE: The Rev response element (RRE) of HIV-1 allows for Rev-dependent mRNA export from the nucleus to the cytoplasm.
  11014..87      +  CDS            Rev (fragment) (across the origin): human immunodeficiency virus 1 (HIV-1) Rev protein; rev; enhances nuclear export of unspliced and incompletely spliced viral mRNAs
