[The description below was written by a language model from this plasmid's Addgene catalogue record and pLannotate feature annotations shown in this document.]
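Description:
p663-UBC-miniTurbo-V5-DYRK4_IDG-K is a lentiviral mammalian expression clone built on the pDest663 Gateway destination backbone by multisite Gateway recombination. The sequenced record is about 11 kb. It is maintained in E. coli through a ColE1/pUC-type origin and an ampicillin resistance gene. The catalogue lists it as low copy and grown in a recombination-deficient stable strain, as is common for LTR-containing plasmids. An f1 origin, an SV40 origin and leftover lac/T7/T3 elements come from the backbone.

The viral portion has a third-generation layout. An RSV promoter is fused to a truncated HIV-1 5' LTR to drive genomic RNA production, followed by the Ψ packaging signal with a partial gag fragment, the Rev response element and the cPPT/CTS. A truncated downstream LTR and an SV40 polyadenylation signal close the transfer cassette.

Between these elements, the human ubiquitin C promoter, flanked by attB4 and attB5 recombination scars, drives an open reading frame encoding miniTurbo. This engineered, N-terminally truncated E. coli biotin ligase is joined across an attB1 site to human DYRK4, with attB2 downstream. The V5 epitope named in the record is not annotated separately; it presumably lies in the short gap between miniTurbo and attB1. A WPRE follows to enhance transcript expression. A separate mouse PGK promoter drives puromycin N-acetyltransferase for selecting transduced cells.

The plasmid was made within a program on understudied druggable kinases. It is intended for stable expression of the tagged kinase so that neighbouring proteins are biotinylated and identified by proteomics, producing protein-proximity networks for DYRK4.
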