Addgene plasmid #158184: p663-UBC-miniTurbo-V5-DYRK4_IDG-K
Purpose: Gateway destination clone of DYRK4 (human) tagged with N-terminal miniTurbo-V5 for generating protein-proximity networks using proximity-dependent biotinylation proteomics
Depositing lab: Ben Major. Depositing organization: Washington University in Saint Louis.
Backbone
  Vector backbone: pDest663
  Backbone manufacturer: PEL
  Backbone size w/o insert (bp): 9019
  Vector type: Mammalian Expression, Lentiviral ; Gateway Destination
  Selectable markers: Puromycin
Growth in bacteria
  Bacterial resistance: Ampicillin, 100 μg/mL
  Growth temperature: 30°C
  Growth strain: NEB Stable
  Copy number: Low Copy
Gene/Insert
  Gene/Insert name: miniTurbo-V5-DYRK4 (alt name: DYRK4)
  Species: H. sapiens (human)
  Entrez Gene: DYRK4
  Promoter: Ubiquitin
  Tag / fusion protein: miniTurbo-V5 (N terminal on insert)
  Cloning method: Gateway Cloning
  Sequencing primers: 5′ GCCCGAAGGAATAGAAGAAGAA; 3′ CATAGCGTAAAAGGAGCAACA
Terms and licenses: Academic/Nonprofit Terms; Industry Terms: Not Available to Industry
Depositor comments: These plasmids were generated as part of the Illuminating the Druggable Genome (IDG) program sponsored by the NIH Common Fund. The goal of this program is to identify, gather, and distribute information and resources for proteins that currently are not well-studied yet belong to commonly drug-targeted protein families: protein kinases, non-olfactory G-protein coupled receptors (GPCRs), and ion channels. The IDG program is designed to develop fundamental research tools for understudied proteins, elucidate their function, and disseminate the IDG-related resources and data to the greater scientific community. These lentiviral gateway destination plasmids were generated, as part of the Kinase-Data and Resource Generating Center (DRGC), using the single fragment or multisite gateway cloning technology. They were used for generating proteomics-based protein-interaction and protein-proximity networks that can be accessed through the kinase-DRGC website https://darkkinome.org/. Each plasmid has either an N- or C-terminal fusion protein (Flag/ V5/V5-miniTurbo/V5-TurboID/miniTurbo-V5/TurboID-V5) tagged understudied kinase driven under either a CMV or Ubiquitin (UBC) promoter. All inserts in the pENTR plasmids used to generate the deposited destination plasmids were end-sequenced and insert size validated prior to multi-site gateway cloning. The combined insert size of the single fragment or three fragment destination plasmids were confirmed by restriction digestion (BsrGI, and EcoRV for pDest667; BsrGI, EcoRV, and BstZ17I for pDest663; and BsrGI for pHAGE) and all plasmids were partially sequenced to ensure in-frame ORFs and fusion tags.
How to cite: p663-UBC-miniTurbo-V5-DYRK4_IDG-K was a gift from Ben Major (Addgene plasmid # 158184 ; http://n2t.net/addgene:158184 ; RRID:Addgene_158184)
