>Addgene plasmid #158184 | p663-UBC-miniTurbo-V5-DYRK4_IDG-K | depositor partial sequence | sequence record 305588 | MiniTurbo region sequencing result
GTGTTTTGTGAGTTTTTTAGGCACCTTTTGAAATGTAATCATTTGGGTCAATATGTAATTTTCAGTGTTA
GACTAGTAAATTGTCCGCTAAATTCTGGCCGTTTTTGGCTTTTTTGTTAGACGGCCAACTTTTGTATACA
AAGTGGGCCACCATGGGAATCCCGCTGCTGAACGCTAAACAGATTCTGGGACAGCTGGACGGCGGGAGCG
TGGCAGTCCTGCCTGTGGTCGACTCCACCAATCAGTACCTGCTGGATCGAATCGGCGAGCTGAAGAGTGG
GGATGCTTGCATTGCAGAATATCAGCAGGCAGGGAGAGGAAGCAGAGGGAGGAAATGGTTCTCTCCTTTT
GGAGCTAACCTGTACCTGAGTATGTTTTGGCGCCTGAAGCGGGGACCAGCAGCAATCGGCCTGGGCCCGG
TCATCGGAATTGTCATGGCAGAAGCGCTGCGAAAGCTGGGAGCAGACAAGGTGCGAGTCAAATGGCCCAA
TGACCTGTATCTGCAGGATAGAAAGCTGGCAGGCATCCTGGTGGAGCTGGCCGGAATAACAGGCGATGCT
GCACAGATCGTCATTGGCGCCGGGATTAACGTGGCTATGAGGCGCGTGGAGGAAAGCGTGGTCAATCAGG
GCTGGATCACACTGCAGGAAGCAGGGATTAACCTGGACAGGAATACTCTGGCCGCTATGCTGATCCGAGA
GCTGCGGGCAGCCCTGGAACTGTTCGAGCANGAANGCCTGGCTCCATATCTGTCACGGTGGGAGAAGCTG
GATAACTTCATCAATAGACCCGTGAAGCTGATCATTGGGGACAAAGAGATTTTCGGGATTAGCCGGGGGA
TTGATAAACAGGGA
