>Addgene plasmid #158184 | p663-UBC-miniTurbo-V5-DYRK4_IDG-K | depositor partial sequence | sequence record 305589 | DYRK4 region sequencing result
TGATAAACAGGGAGCCCTGCTGCTGGAACAGGACGGAGTTATCAAACCCTGGATGGGCGGAGAAATCAGT
CTGCGGTCTGCCGAAAAGGCTAGCGGCAAGCCCATCCCCAACCCCCTGCTGGGCCTGGACAGCACCACAA
GTTTGTACAAAAAAGCAGGCTCCACCATGCCGGCCTCAGAGCTCAAGGCTTCAGAAATACCTTTCCACCC
TAGCATTAAAACCCAGGATCCCAAGGCAGAGGAGAAGTCACCAAAGAAGCAAAAGGTGACTCTGACAGCG
GCAGAGGCCCTAAAGCTTTTTAAGAACCAGCTGTCTCCATATGAACAAAGTGAAATCCTGGGCTACGCGG
AGCTGTGGTTCCTGGGTCTTGAAGCCAAGAAGCTCGACACGGCTCCTGAGAAATTTAGCAAGACGAGTTT
TGATGATGAGCATGGCTTCTATCTGAAGGTTCTGCATGATCACATTGCCTACCGCTATGAAGTTCTGGAG
ACAATCGGGAAGGGGTCCTTTGGACAGGTGGCCAAGTGCTTGGATCACAAAAACAATGAGCTGGTGGCCC
TGAAAATCATCAGGAACAAGAAGAGGTTTCACCAGCAGGCCCTGATGGAGCTGAAGATCCTGGAAGCTCT
CAGAAAGAAGGACAAAGACAACACCTACAATGTGGTGCATATGAAGGACTTTTTCTACTTTCGCAATCAC
TTCTGCATCACCTTTGAGCTCCTGGGAATCAACTTGTATGAGTTGATGAAGAATAACAACTTTCAAGGCT
TCAGTCTGTCCATAGTTCGGCGCTTCACTCTCTCTGTTTTGAAGTGCTTGCAGATGCTTTCGGTAGAGAA
AATCATTCACTGTGATCTCAAGCCCGAAAATATAGTGCTATACCAAA
